>Addgene plasmid #144539 | TFORF3063 | addgene full sequence | sequence record 404240 | Addgene NGS Result
TTAATGTAGTCTTATGCAATACTCTTGTAGTCTTGCAACATGGTAACGATGAGTTAGCAACATGCCTTAC
AAGGAGAGAAAAAGCACCGTGCATGCCGATTGGTGGAAGTAAGGTGGTACGATCGTGCCTTATTAGGAAG
GCAACAGACGGGTCTGACATGGATTGGACGAACCACTGAATTGCCGCATTGCAGAGATATTGTATTTAAG
TGCCTAGCTCGATACATAAACGGGTCTCTCTGGTTAGACCAGATCTGAGCCTGGGAGCTCTCTGGCTAAC
TAGGGAACCCACTGCTTAAGCCTCAATAAAGCTTGCCTTGAGTGCTTCAAGTAGTGTGTGCCCGTCTGTT
GTGTGACTCTGGTAACTAGAGATCCCTCAGACCCTTTTAGTCAGTGTGGAAAATCTCTAGCAGTGGCGCC
CGAACAGGGACTTGAAAGCGAAAGGGAAACCAGAGGAGCTCTCTCGACGCAGGACTCGGCTTGCTGAAGC
GCGCACGGCAAGAGGCGAGGGGCGGCGACTGGTGAGTACGCCAAAAATTTTGACTAGCGGAGGCTAGAAG
GAGAGAGATGGGTGCGAGAGCGTCAGTATTAAGCGGGGGAGAATTAGATCGCGATGGGAAAAAATTCGGT
TAAGGCCAGGGGGAAAGAAAAAATATAAATTAAAACATATAGTATGGGCAAGCAGGGAGCTAGAACGATT
CGCAGTTAATCCTGGCCTGTTAGAAACATCAGAAGGCTGTAGACAAATACTGGGACAGCTACAACCATCC
CTTCAGACAGGATCAGAAGAACTTAGATCATTATATAATACAGTAGCAACCCTCTATTGTGTGCATCAAA
GGATAGAGATAAAAGACACCAAGGAAGCTTTAGACAAGATAGAGGAAGAGCAAAACAAAAGTAAGACCAC
CGCACAGCAAGCGGCCGCTGATCTTCAGACCTGGAGGAGGAGATATGAGGGACAATTGGAGAAGTGAATT
ATATAAATATAAAGTAGTAAAAATTGAACCATTAGGAGTAGCACCCACCAAGGCAAAGAGAAGAGTGGTG
CAGAGAGAAAAAAGAGCAGTGGGAATAGGAGCTTTGTTCCTTGGGTTCTTGGGAGCAGCAGGAAGCACTA
TGGGCGCAGCGTCAATGACGCTGACGGTACAGGCCAGACAATTATTGTCTGGTATAGTGCAGCAGCAGAA
CAATTTGCTGAGGGCTATTGAGGCGCAACAGCATCTGTTGCAACTCACAGTCTGGGGCATCAAGCAGCTC
CAGGCAAGAATCCTGGCTGTGGAAAGATACCTAAAGGATCAACAGCTCCTGGGGATTTGGGGTTGCTCTG
GAAAACTCATTTGCACCACTGCTGTGCCTTGGAATGCTAGTTGGAGTAATAAATCTCTGGAACAGATTTG
GAATCACACGACCTGGATGGAGTGGGACAGAGAAATTAACAATTACACAAGCTTAATACACTCCTTAATT
GAAGAATCGCAAAACCAGCAAGAAAAGAATGAACAAGAATTATTGGAATTAGATAAATGGGCAAGTTTGT
GGAATTGGTTTAACATAACAAATTGGCTGTGGTATATAAAATTATTCATAATGATAGTAGGAGGCTTGGT
AGGTTTAAGAATAGTTTTTGCTGTACTTTCTATAGTGAATAGAGTTAGGCAGGGATATTCACCATTATCG
TTTCAGACCCACCTCCCAACCCCGAGGGGACCCATGCATTGCATCTCAATTAGTCAGCAACCAGGTGTGG
AAAGTCCCCAGGCTCCCCAGCAGGCAGAAGTATGCAAAGCATGCGTCTCAATTAGTCAGCAACCATAGTC
CCGCCCCTAACTCCGCCCATCCCGCCCCTAACTCCGCCCAGTTCCGCCCATTCTCCGCCCCATGGCTGAC
TAATTTTTTTTATTTATGCAGAGGCCGAGGCCGCCTCGGCCTCTGAGCTATTCCAGAAGTAGTGAGGAGG
CTTTTTTGGAGGCCTAGGCTTTTGCAAAAAGCTTTCTAGAGGTACCACCGGAGCTTACCATGACCGAGTA
CAAGCCCACGGTGCGCCTCGCCACCCGCGACGACGTCCCCAGGGCCGTACGCACCCTCGCCGCCGCGTTC
GCCGACTACCCCGCCACGCGCCACACCGTCGATCCGGACCGCCACATCGAGCGGGTCACCGAGCTGCAAG
AACTCTTCCTCACGCGCGTCGGGCTCGACATCGGCAAGGTGTGGGTCGCGGACGACGGCGCCGCCGTGGC
GGTCTGGACCACGCCGGAGAGCGTCGAAGCGGGGGCGGTGTTCGCCGAGATCGGCCCGCGCATGGCCGAG
TTGAGCGGTTCCCGGCTGGCCGCGCAGCAACAGATGGAAGGCCTCCTGGCGCCGCACCGGCCCAAGGAGC
CCGCGTGGTTCCTGGCCACCGTCGGCGTCTCGCCCGACCACCAGGGCAAGGGTCTGGGCAGCGCCGTCGT
GCTCCCCGGAGTGGAGGCGGCCGAGCGCGCCGGGGTGCCCGCCTTCCTGGAGACCTCCGCGCCCCGCAAC
CTCCCCTTCTACGAGCGGCTCGGCTTCACCGTCACCGCCGACGTCGAGGTGCCCGAAGGACCGCGCACCT
GGTGCATGACCCGCAAGCCCGGTGCCAGTTAACGAATTCTAGATCTTGAGACAAATGGCAGTATTCATCC
ACAATTTTAAAAGAAAAGGGGGGATTGGGGGGTACAGTGCAGGGGAAAGAATAGTAGACATAATAGCAAC
AGACATACAAACTAAAGAATTACAAAAACAAATTACAAAAATTCAAAATTTTCGGGTTTATTACAGGGAC
AGCAGAGATCCACTTTGGCGCCGGCTCGAGGCCTGCAGGTGCAAAGATGGATAAAGTTTTAAACAGAGAG
GAATCTTTGCAGCTAATGGACCTTCTAGGTCTTGAAAGGAGTGGGAATTGGCTCCGGTGCCCGTCAGTGG
GCAGAGCGCACATCGCCCACAGTCCCCGAGAAGTTGGGGGGAGGGGTCGGCAATTGAACCGGTGCCTAGA
GAAGGTGGCGCGGGGTAAACTGGGAAAGTGATGTCGTGTACTGGCTCCGCCTTTTTCCCGAGGGTGGGGG
AGAACCGTATATAAGTGCAGTAGTCGCCGTGAACGTTCTTTTTCGCAACGGGTTTGCCGCCAGAACACAG
GTAAGTGCCGTGTGTGGTTCCCGCGGGCCTGGCCTCTTTACGGGTTATGGCCCTTGCGTGCCTTGAATTA
CTTCCACCTGGCTGCAGTACGTGATTCTTGATCCCGAGCTTCGGGTTGGAAGTGGGTGGGAGAGTTCGAG
GCCTTGCGCTTAAGGAGCCCCTTCGCCTCGTGCTTGAGTTGAGGCCTGGCCTGGGCGCTGGGGCCGCCGC
GTGCGAATCTGGTGGCACCTTCGCGCCTGTCTCGCTGCTTTCGATAAGTCTCTAGCCATTTAAAATTTTT
GATGACCTGCTGCGACGCTTTTTTTCTGGCAAGATAGTCTTGTAAATGCGGGCCAAGATCTGCACACTGG
TATTTCGGTTTTTGGGGCCGCGGGCGGCGACGGGGCCCGTGCGTCCCAGCGCACATGTTCGGCGAGGCGG
GGCCTGCGAGCGCGGCCACCGAGAATCGGACGGGGGTAGTCTCAAGCTGGCCGGCCTGCTCTGGTGCCTG
GCCTCGCGCCGCCGTGTATCGCCCCGCCCTGGGCGGCAAGGCTGGCCCGGTCGGCACCAGTTGCGTGAGC
GGAAAGATGGCCGCTTCCCGGCCCTGCTGCAGGGAGCTCAAAATGGAGGACGCGGCGCTCGGGAGAGCGG
GCGGGTGAGTCACCCACACAAAGGAAAAGGGCCTTTCCGTCCTCAGCCGTCGCTTCATGTGACTCCACGG
AGTACCGGGCGCCGTCCAGGCACCTCGATTAGTTCTCGAGCTTTTGGAGTACGTCGTCTTTAGGTTGGGG
GGAGGGGTTTTATGCGATGGAGTTTCCCCACACTGAGTGGGTGGAGACTGAAGTTAGGCCAGCTTGGCAC
TTGATGTAATTCTCCTTGGAATTTGCCCTTTTTGAGTTTGGATCTTGGTTCATTCTCAAGCCTCAGACAG
TGGTTCAAAGTTTTTTTCTTCCATTTCAGGTGTCGTGAGGCTAGCATCGATTGATCAACAAGTTTGTACA
AAAAAGTTGGCATGATGCAAGAATCTGGGACTGAGACAAAAAGTAACGGTTCAGCCATCCAGAATGGGTC
GGGCGGCAGCAACCACTTACTAGAGTGCGGCGGTCTTCGGGAGGGGCGGTCCAACGGAGAGACGCCGGCC
GTGGACATCGGGGCAGCTGACCTCGCCCACGCCCAGCAGCAGCAGCAACAGTGGCATCTCATAAACCATC
AGCCCTCTAGGAGTCCCAGCAGTTGGCTTAAGAGACTAATTTCAAGCCCTTGGGAGTTGGAAGTCCTGCA
GGTCCCCTTGTGGGGAGCAGTTGCTGAGACGAAGATGAGTGGACCTGTGTGTCAGCCTAACCCTTCCCCA
TTTTGCCCAACTTTCTTGTACAAAGTGGTTGATATCGGTAAGCCTATCCCTAACCCTCTCCTCGGTCTCG
ATTCTACGTAGTAATGAACTAGTCCGTAACTTGAAAGTATTTCGATTTCTTGGCTTTATATATCTTGTGG
AAAGGACGATCAAAACGGTCCGAGTCCCTACCGACGCGTTAAGTCGACAATCAACCTCTGGATTACAAAA
TTTGTGAAAGATTGACTGGTATTCTTAACTATGTTGCTCCTTTTACGCTATGTGGATACGCTGCTTTAAT
GCCTTTGTATCATGCTATTGCTTCCCGTATGGCTTTCATTTTCTCCTCCTTGTATAAATCCTGGTTGCTG
TCTCTTTATGAGGAGTTGTGGCCCGTTGTCAGGCAACGTGGCGTGGTGTGCACTGTGTTTGCTGACGCAA
CCCCCACTGGTTGGGGCATTGCCACCACCTGTCAGCTCCTTTCCGGGACTTTCGCTTTCCCCCTCCCTAT
TGCCACGGCGGAACTCATCGCCGCCTGCCTTGCCCGCTGCTGGACAGGGGCTCGGCTGTTGGGCACTGAC
AATTCCGTGGTGTTGTCGGGGAAATCATCGTCCTTTCCTTGGCTGCTCGCCTGTGTTGCCACCTGGATTC
TGCGCGGGACGTCCTTCTGCTACGTCCCTTCGGCCCTCAATCCAGCGGACCTTCCTTCCCGCGGCCTGCT
GCCGGCTCTGCGGCCTCTTCCGCGTCTTCGCCTTCGCCCTCAGACGAGTCGGATCTCCCTTTGGGCCGCC
TCCCCGCGTCGACTTTAAGACCAATGACTTACAAGGCAGCTGTAGATCTTAGCCACTTTTTAAAAGAAAA
GGGGGGACTGGAAGGGCTAATTCACTCCCAACGAAGACAAGATCTGCTTTTTGCTTGTACTGGGTCTCTC
TGGTTAGACCAGATCTGAGCCTGGGAGCTCTCTGGCTAACTAGGGAACCCACTGCTTAAGCCTCAATAAA
GCTTGCCTTGAGTGCTTCAAGTAGTGTGTGCCCGTCTGTTGTGTGACTCTGGTAACTAGAGATCCCTCAG
ACCCTTTTAGTCAGTGTGGAAAATCTCTAGCAGTACGTATAGTAGTTCATGTCATCTTATTATTCAGTAT
TTATAACTTGCAAAGAAATGAATATCAGAGAGTGAGAGGAACTTGTTTATTGCAGCTTATAATGGTTACA
AATAAAGCAATAGCATCACAAATTTCACAAATAAAGCATTTTTTTCACTGCATTCTAGTTGTGGTTTGTC
CAAACTCATCAATGTATCTTATCATGTCTGGCTCTAGCTATCCCGCCCCTAACTCCGCCCATCCCGCCCC
TAACTCCGCCCAGTTCCGCCCATTCTCCGCCCCATGGCTGACTAATTTTTTTTATTTATGCAGAGGCCGA
GGCCGCCTCGGCCTCTGAGCTATTCCAGAAGTAGTGAGGAGGCTTTTTTGGAGGCCTAGGGACGTACCCA
ATTCGCCCTATAGTGAGTCGTATTACGCGCGCTCACTGGCCGTCGTTTTACAACGTCGTGACTGGGAAAA
CCCTGGCGTTACCCAACTTAATCGCCTTGCAGCACATCCCCCTTTCGCCAGCTGGCGTAATAGCGAAGAG
GCCCGCACCGATCGCCCTTCCCAACAGTTGCGCAGCCTGAATGGCGAATGGG
[124 nt withheld, positions 6143-6266]
C
[91 nt withheld, positions 6268-6358]
A
[49 nt withheld, positions 6360-6408]
CCTTTGACGTTGGAGTCCACGTTCTTT
[37 nt withheld, positions 6436-6472]
ACCCTATCTCGGTCTATTCTTTTGATTTATAAGGGATTTTGCCGATTTCGGCCTATTGGTTAAAAAATGA
GCTGATTTAACAAAAATTTAACGCGAATTTTAACAAAATATTAACGCTTACAATTTAGGTGGCACTTTTC
GGGGAAATGTGCGCGGAACCCCTATTTGTTTATTTTTCTAAATACATTCAAATATGTATCCGCTCATGAG
ACAATAACCCTGATAAATGCTTCAATAATATTGAAAAAGGAAGAGTATGAGTATTCAACATTTCCGTGTC
GCCCTTATTCCCTTTTTTGCGGCATTTTGCCTTCCTGTTTTTGCTCACCCAGAAACGCTGGTGAAAGTAA
AAGATGCTGAAGATCAGTTGGGTGCACGAGTGGGTTACATCGAACTGGATCTCAACAGCGGTAAGATCCT
TGAGAGTTTTCGCCCCGAAGAACGTTTTCCAATGATGAGCACTTTTAAAGTTCTGCTATGTGGCGCGGTA
TTATCCCGTATTGACGCCGGGCAAGAGCAACTCGGTCGCCGCATACACTATTCTCAGAATGACTTGGTTG
AGTACTCACCAGTCACAGAAAAGCATCTTACGGATGGCATGACAGTAAGAGAATTATGCAGTGCTGCCAT
AACCATGAGTGATAACACTGCGGCCAACTTACTTCTGACAACGATCGGAGGACCGAAGGAGCTAACCGCT
TTTTTGCACAACATGGGGGATCATGTAACTCGCCTTGATCGTTGGGAACCGGAGCTGAATGAAGCCATAC
CAAACGACGAGCGTGACACCACGATGCCTGTAGCAATGGCAACAACGTTGCGCAAACTATTAACTGGCGA
ACTACTTACTCTAGCTTCCCGGCAACAATTAATAGACTGGATGGAGGCGGATAAAGTTGCAGGACCACTT
CTGCGCTCGGCCCTTCCGGCTGGCTGGTTTATTGCTGATAAATCTGGAGCCGGTGAGCGTGGGTCTCGCG
GTATCATTGCAGCACTGGGGCCAGATGGTAAGCCCTCCCGTATCGTAGTTATCTACACGACGGGGAGTCA
GGCAACTATGGATGAACGAAATAGACAGATCGCTGAGATAGGTGCCTCACTGATTAAGCATTGGTAACTG
TCAGACCAAGTTTACTCATATATACTTTAGATTGATTTAAAACTTCATTTTTAATTTAAAAGGATCTAGG
TGAAGATCCTTTTTGATAATCTCATGACCAAAATCCCTTAACGTGAGTTTTCGTTCCACTGAGCGTCAGA
CCCCGTAGAAAAGATCAAAGGATCTTCTTGAGATCCTTTTTTTCTGCGCGTAATCTGCTGCTTGCAAACA
AAAAAACCACCGCTACCAGCGGTGGTTTGTTTGCCGGATCAAGAGCTACCAACTCTTTTTCCGAAGGTAA
CTGGCTTCAGCAGAGCGCAGATACCAAATACTGTTCTTCTAGTGTAGCCGTAGTTAGGCCACCACTTCAA
GAACTCTGTAGCACCGCCTACATACCTCGCTCTGCTAATCCTGTTACCAGTGGCTGCTGCCAGTGGCGAT
AAGTCGTGTCTTACCGGGTTGGACTCAAGACGATAGTTACCGGATAAGGCGCAGCGGTCGGGCTGAACGG
GGGGTTCGTGCACACAGCCCAGCTTGGAGCGAACGACCTACACCGAACTGAGATACCTACAGCGTGAGCT
ATGAGAAAGCGCCACGCTTCCCGAAGGGAGAAAGGCGGACAGGTATCCGGTAAGCGGCAGGGTCGGAACA
GGAGAGCGCACGAGGGAGCTTCCAGGGGGAAACGCCTGGTATCTTTATAGTCCTGTCGGGTTTCGCCACC
TCTGACTTGAGCGTCGATTTTTGTGATGCTCGTCAGGGGGGCGGAGCCTATGGAAAAACGCCAGCAACGC
GGCCTTTTTACGGTTCCTGGCCTTTTGCTGGCCTTTTGCTCACATGTTCTTTCCTGCGTTATCCCCTGAT
TCTGTGGATAACCGTATTACCGCCTTTGAGTGAGCTGATACCGCTCGCCGCAGCCGAACGACCGAGCGCA
GCGAGTCAGTGAGCGAGGAAGCGGAAGAGCGCCCAATACGCAAACCGCCTCTCCCCGCGCGTTGGCCGAT
TCATTAATGCAGCTGGCACGACAGGTTTCCCGACTGGAAAGCGGGCAGTGAGCGCAACGCAATTAATGTG
AGTTAGCTCACTCATTAGGCACCCCAGGCTTTACACTTTATGCTTCCGGCTCGTATGTTGTGTGGAATTG
TGAGCGGATAACAATTTCACACAGGAAACAGCTATGACCATGATTACGCCAAGCGCGCAATTAACCCTCA
CTAAAGGGAACAAAAGCTGGAGCTGCAAGC
Features (pLannotate 1.2.2; 34 found; start..end, strand, type, name):
      5..231     +  promoter       RSV promoter: Rous sarcoma virus enhancer/promoter
    232..412     +  LTR            5' LTR (truncated): truncated 5' long terminal repeat (LTR) from HIV-1
    459..584     +  misc_feature   HIV-1 Ψ: packaging signal of human immunodeficiency virus type 1
    568..931     +  CDS            HIV-1 gag (fragment): gag protein from human immunodeficiency virus 1; gag
   1077..1310    +  misc_feature   RRE: The Rev response element (RRE) of HIV-1 allows for Rev-dependent mRNA export from the nucleus to the cytoplasm.
   1687..1713    +  CDS            Rev (fragment): human immunodeficiency virus 1 (HIV-1) Rev protein; rev; enhances nuclear export of unspliced and incompletely spliced viral mRNAs
   1720..1743    +  promoter       SV40 promoter (fragment): SV40 early promoter
   1744..1815    +  promoter       SV40 promoter (fragment): SV40 enhancer and early promoter
   1839..1974    +  rep_origin     SV40 ori: SV40 origin of replication
   2020..2616    +  CDS            PuroR (fragment): puromycin N-acetyltransferase; pac from Streptomyces; confers resistance to puromycin
   2665..2782    +  misc_feature   cPPT/CTS: central polypurine tract and central termination sequence of HIV-1
   2847..2913    +  CDS            small t antigen (fragment): SV40 (simian virus 40) small t antigen
   2920..4098    +  promoter       EF-1α promoter: strong constitutive promoter for human elongation factor EF-1α
   4119..4136    +  protein_bind   attB1 (fragment): mutant version of attB; core recombination site for the Gateway® BP reaction BP Clonase™
   4142..4306    +  CDS            FOXP1 (fragment): FOXP1_HUMAN - Experimental evidence at protein level: Swiss-Prot protein existence level 1. [Isoform 8]: Involved in transcriptional regulation in embryonic stem cells (ESCs). Stimulates expression of transcription factors that are required for pluripotency and decreases expression of differentiation-associated genes. Has distinct DNA-binding specifities as compared to the canonical form and preferentially binds DNA with the sequence 5'-CGATACAA-3' (or closely related sequences) (PubMed:21924763). Promotes ESC self-renewal and pluripotency (By similarity). From Homo sapiens (Human).
   4486..4509    -  protein_bind   attB2: mutant version of attB; recombination site for the Gateway® BP reaction BP Clonase™
   4517..4558    +  CDS            V5 tag: epitope tag from simian virus 5
   4574..4627    +  promoter       U6 promoter (fragment): RNA polymerase III promoter for human U6 snRNA
   4669..5257    +  misc_feature   WPRE: woodchuck hepatitis virus posttranscriptional regulatory element
   5308..5327    +  misc_feature   cPPT/CTS (fragment): central polypurine tract and central termination sequence of HIV-1
   5329..5562    +  LTR            3' LTR (ΔU3): self-inactivating 3' long terminal repeat (LTR) from HIV-1
   5640..5761    +  polyA_signal   SV40 poly(A) signal: SV40 polyadenylation signal
   5801..5936    +  rep_origin     SV40 ori: SV40 origin of replication
   5957..5975    -  promoter       T7 promoter: promoter for bacteriophage T7 RNA polymerase
   5983..6138    +  CDS            lacZα (fragment): LacZα fragment of β-galactosidase; lacZ fragment
   6143..6571    +  rep_origin     f1 ori (sequence partly withheld): f1 bacteriophage origin of replication; arrow indicates direction of (+) strand synthesis
   6624..6728    +  promoter       AmpR promoter: bla
   6729..7589    +  CDS            AmpR: β-lactamase; bla; confers resistance to ampicillin, carbenicillin, and related antibiotics
   7760..8348    +  rep_origin     ori: high-copy-number ColE1/pMB1/pBR322/pUC origin of replication
   8531..8623    +  CDS            lacI (fragment): lac repressor; lacI; The lac repressor binds to the lac operator to inhibit transcription in E. coli. This inhibition can be relieved by adding lactose or isopropyl-β-D-thiogalactopyranoside (IPTG).
   8636..8657    +  protein_bind   CAP binding site: CAP binding activates transcription in the presence of cAMP. E. coli catabolite activator protein
   8672..8702    +  promoter       lac promoter: promoter for the E. coli lac operon
   8710..8726    +  protein_bind   lac operator: The lac repressor binds to the lac operator to inhibit transcription in E. coli. This inhibition can be relieved by adding lactose or isopropyl-β-D-thiogalactopyranoside (IPTG). lac repressor encoded by lacI
   8771..8789    +  promoter       T3 promoter: promoter for bacteriophage T3 RNA polymerase
