[The description below was written by a language model from this plasmid's Addgene catalogue record and pLannotate feature annotations shown in this document.]
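Description:
TFORF3063 is a lentiviral mammalian expression plasmid built on the pLX_TRC317 backbone, one member of a barcoded transcription factor ORF collection designed for pooled overexpression screens. It is propagated in E. coli through a high-copy ColE1/pUC-type origin with ampicillin resistance (AmpR), and the backbone also carries an f1 origin and remnants of a lac/lacZα cloning region flanked by T7 and T3 promoters. The viral portion has a third-generation layout: an RSV promoter drives a truncated HIV-1 5' LTR, followed by the Ψ packaging signal with a gag fragment, the Rev response element, a cPPT/CTS, WPRE and a self-inactivating ΔU3 3' LTR, with an SV40 polyadenylation signal downstream. Packaging functions must therefore be supplied in trans, and the integrated provirus lacks LTR promoter activity.

Within the provirus there are two expression units. An SV40 early promoter/origin segment drives puromycin N-acetyltransferase for selection of transduced mammalian cells. The EF-1α promoter drives the payload, a short human FOXP1 open reading frame (about 550 bp, a short transcript variant according to the depositor's reference) that was inserted by Gateway recombination and is flanked by attB1 and attB2 sites, with a C-terminal V5 epitope tag for detection. The annotation software matches only part of the insert to FOXP1. The 24-bp barcode described in the record is not annotated as a feature, so its position is not stated, although a short U6 promoter fragment lies between the V5 tag and WPRE. The barcode allows the transcription factor carried by each cell to be identified in pooled screens, such as those examining directed differentiation. The depositor notes that the plasmid can recombine during bacterial propagation.
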