Addgene plasmid #144539: TFORF3063
Purpose: Lentiviral vector for overexpressing transcription factor ORFs with unique 24-bp barcodes. Barcodes facilitate identification of transcription factors in pooled screens.
Depositing lab: Feng Zhang. Depositing organization: Broad Institute. Publication: A transcription factor atlas of directed differentiation. Joung J, Ma S, Tay T, Geiger-Schuller KR, Kirchgatterer PC, Verdine VK, Guo B, Arias-Garcia MA, Allen WE, Singh A, Kuksenko O, Abudayyeh OO, Gootenberg JS, Fu Z, Macrae RK, Buenrostro JD, Regev A, Zhang F. Cell. 2023 Jan 5;186(1):209-229.e26. doi: 10.1016/j.cell.2022.11.026. PubMed 36608654.
Backbone
  Vector backbone: pLX_TRC317
  Backbone manufacturer: Broad Institute Genetic Perturbation Platform
  Backbone size w/o insert (bp): 8264
  Vector type: Mammalian Expression, Lentiviral
  Selectable markers: Puromycin
Growth in bacteria
  Bacterial resistance: Ampicillin, 100 μg/mL
  Growth temperature: 37°C
  Growth strain: NEB Stable
  Copy number: High Copy
Gene/Insert
  Gene/Insert name: FOXP1
  Species: H. sapiens (human)
  Insert size (bp): 548
  Entrez Gene: FOXP1 (a.k.a. 12CC4, HSPC215, MFH, QRF1, hFKH1B)
  Promoter: EF1a
  Tag / fusion protein: V5 (C terminal on insert)
  Cloning method: Gateway Cloning
  Sequencing primers: 5′ GGGTGGAGACTGAAGTTAGGCCAG; 3′ CACATAGCGTAAAAGGAGCAACATAG
Resource information
  A portion of this plasmid was derived from a plasmid made by: Broad Institute Genetic Perturbation Platform
Terms and licenses: Academic/Nonprofit Terms; Industry Terms: Not Available to Industry
Depositor comments: NM_001012505.1 Please test multiple small colonies in case of plasmid recombination. To make this collection available in a timely manner, a portion of this collection was not fully sequenced by Addgene. If an Addgene verified full plasmid sequence is not available, please contact us prior to placing an order to request the full sequence.
How to cite: TFORF3063 was a gift from Feng Zhang (Addgene plasmid # 144539 ; http://n2t.net/addgene:144539 ; RRID:Addgene_144539)
