>Addgene plasmid #144539 | TFORF3063 | depositor partial sequence | sequence record 285732 | Insert
ATCGATTGATCAACAAGTTTGTACAAAAAAGTTGGCATGATGCAAGAATCTGGGACTGAGACAAAAAGTA
ACGGTTCAGCCATCCAGAATGGGTCGGGCGGCAGCAACCACTTACTAGAGTGCGGCGGTCTTCGGGAGGG
GCGGTCCAACGGAGAGACGCCGGCCGTGGACATCGGGGCAGCTGACCTCGCCCACGCCCAGCAGCAGCAG
CAACAGTGGCATCTCATAAACCATCAGCCCTCTAGGAGTCCCAGCAGTTGGCTTAAGAGACTAATTTCAA
GCCCTTGGGAGTTGGAAGTCCTGCAGGTCCCCTTGTGGGGAGCAGTTGCTGAGACGAAGATGAGTGGACC
TGTGTGTCAGCCTAACCCTTCCCCATTTTGCCCAACTTTCTTGTACAAAGTGGTTGATATCGGTAAGCCT
ATCCCTAACCCTCTCCTCGGTCTCGATTCTACGTAGTAATGAACTAGTCCGTAACTTGAAAGTATTTCGA
TTTCTTGGCTTTATATATCTTGTGGAAAGGACGATCAAAACGGTCCGAGTCCCTACCG
