>Addgene plasmid #144539 | TFORF3063 | depositor partial sequence | sequence record 285733 | Barcode
TCAAAACGGTCCGAGTCCCTACCG
